>Addgene plasmid #128126 | pSB1K3_pBen-sfGFP_J23101-mRFP | addgene full sequence | sequence record 252641 | Addgene NGS Result
ACTAGAGATGACCCCATCTGTTTACAGCTAGCTCAGTCCTAGGTATTATGCTAGCTAGTAGAGTCACACA
GGAAAGTAGTAGATGGCTTCCTCCGAAGACGTTATCAAAGAGTTCATGCGTTTCAAAGTTCGTATGGAAG
GTTCCGTTAACGGTCACGAGTTCGAAATCGAAGGTGAAGGTGAAGGTCGTCCGTACGAAGGTACCCAGAC
CGCTAAACTGAAAGTTACCAAAGGTGGTCCGCTGCCGTTCGCTTGGGACATCCTGTCCCCGCAGTTCCAG
TACGGTTCCAAAGCTTACGTTAAACACCCGGCTGACATCCCGGACTACCTGAAACTGTCCTTCCCGGAAG
GTTTCAAATGGGAACGTGTTATGAACTTCGAAGACGGTGGTGTTGTTACCGTTACCCAGGACTCCTCCCT
GCAAGACGGTGAGTTCATCTACAAAGTTAAACTGCGTGGTACCAACTTCCCGTCCGACGGTCCGGTTATG
CAGAAAAAAACCATGGGTTGGGAAGCTTCCACCGAACGTATGTACCCGGAAGACGGTGCTCTGAAAGGTG
AAATCAAAATGCGTCTGAAACTGAAAGACGGTGGTCACTACGACGCTGAAGTTAAAACCACCTACATGGC
TAAAAAACCGGTTCAGCTGCCGGGTGCTTACAAAACCGACATCAAACTGGACATCACCTCCCACAACGAA
GACTACACCATCGTTGAACAGTACGAACGTGCTGAAGGTCGTCACTCCACCGGTGCTTAATGCGTCTTCC
TGCAGTCCGGCAAAAAAGGGCAAGGTGTCACCACCCTGCCCTTTTTCTTTAAAACCGAAAAGATTACTTC
GCGTTATGCAGGCTTCCTCGCTCACTGACTCGCTGCGCTCGGTCGTTCGGCTGCGGCGAGCGGTATCAGC
TCACTCAAAGGCGGTAATACGGTTATCCACAGAATCAGGGGATAACGCAGGAAAGAACATGTGAGCAAAA
GGCCAGCAAAAGGCCAGGAACCGTAAAAAGGCCGCGTTGCTGGCGTTTTTCCACAGGCTCCGCCCCCCTG
ACGAGCATCACAAAAATCGACGCTCAAGTCAGAGGTGGCGAAACCCGACAGGACTATAAAGATACCAGGC
GTTTCCCCCTGGAAGCTCCCTCGTGCGCTCTCCTGTTCCGACCCTGCCGCTTACCGGATACCTGTCCGCC
TTTCTCCCTTCGGGAAGCGTGGCGCTTTCTCATAGCTCACGCTGTAGGTATCTCAGTTCGGTGTAGGTCG
TTCGCTCCAAGCTGGGCTGTGTGCACGAACCCCCCGTTCAGCCCGACCGCTGCGCCTTATCCGGTAACTA
TCGTCTTGAGTCCAACCCGGTAAGACACGACTTATCGCCACTGGCAGCAGCCACTGGTAACAGGATTAGC
AGAGCGAGGTATGTAGGCGGTGCTACAGAGTTCTTGAAGTGGTGGCCTAACTACGGCTACACTAGAAGAA
CAGTATTTGGTATCTGCGCTCTGCTGAAGCCAGTTACCTTCGGAAAAAGAGTTGGTAGCTCTTGATCCGG
CAAACAAACCACCGCTGGTAGCGGTGGTTTTTTTGTTTGCAAGCAGCAGATTACGCGCAGAAAAAAAGGA
TCTCAAGAAGATCCTTTGATCTTTTCTACGGGGTCTGACGCTCAGTGGAACGAAAACTCACGTTAAGGGA
TTTTGGTCATGAGATTATCAAAAAGGATCTTCACCTAGATCCTTTTAAATTAAAAATGAAGTTTTAAATC
AATCTAAAGTATATATGAGTAAACTTGGTCTGACAGCTCGAGTCCCGTCAAGTCAGCGTAATGCTCTGCC
AGTGTTACAACCAATTAACCAATTCTGATTAGAAAAACTCATCGAGCATCAAATGAAACTGCAATTTATT
CATATCAGGATTATCAATACCATATTTTTGAAAAAGCCGTTTCTGTAATGAAGGAGAAAACTCACCGAGG
CAGTTCCATAGGATGGCAAGATCCTGGTATCGGTCTGCGATTCCGACTCGTCCAACATCAATACAACCTA
TTAATTTCCCCTCGTCAAAAATAAGGTTATCAAGTGAGAAATCACCATGAGTGACGACTGAATCCGGTGA
GAATGGCAAAAGCTTATGCATTTCTTTCCAGACTTGTTCAACAGGCCAGCCATTACGCTCGTCATCAAAA
TCACTCGCATCAACCAAACCGTTATTCATTCGTGATTGCGCCTGAGCGAGACGAAATACGCGATCGCTGT
TAAAAGGACAATTACAAACAGGAATCGAATGCAACCGGCGCAGGAACACTGCCAGCGCATCAACAATATT
TTCACCTGAATCAGGATATTCTTCTAATACCTGGAATGCTGTTTTCCCGGGGATCGCAGTGGTGAGTAAC
CATGCATCATCAGGAGTACGGATAAAATGCTTGATGGTCGGAAGAGGCATAAATTCCGTCAGCCAGTTTA
GTCTGACCATCTCATCTGTAACATCATTGGCAACGCTACCTTTGCCATGTTTCAGAAACAACTCTGGCGC
ATCGGGCTTCCCATACAATCGATAGATTGTCGCACCTGATTGCCCGACATTATCGCGAGCCCATTTATAC
CCATATAAATCAGCATCCATGTTGGAATTTAATCGCGGCCTGGAGCAAGACGTTTCCCGTTGAATATGGC
TCATAACACCCCTTGTATTACTGTTTATGTAAGCAGACAGTTTTATTGTTCATGATGATATATTTTTATC
TTGTGCAATGTAACATCAGAGATTTTGAGACACAACGTGGCTTTGTTGAATAAATCGAACTTTTGCTGAG
TTGAAGGATCAGCTCGAGTGCCACTTGACGTCTAAGAAACCATTATTATCATGACATTAACCTATAAAAA
TAGGCGTATCACGAGGCAGAATTTCAGATAAAAAAAATCCTTAGCTTTCGCTAAGGATGATTTCTGGAAT
TCGAAGAGCCTCGGTAGTGATCTTATTTCATTATGGTGAAAGTTGGAACCTCTTACGTGCCGATCAACGT
CTCATTTTCGCCAGATATCGGACTTGGGCCTACTGTTCGAAGCATTGCCATTTTCTGAAGTTACCGAAAA
AGTACCGAACATCCGTAAATCTGGATAACGTTCTGCACAATCCGGATAGCCCCCCGCCAGCCGTCTCCCT
AACCTGACCAGGTCTAAACAATAACAAGGGAGAGTCTGGCCATGCGTAAAGGCGAAGAGCTGTTCACTGG
TGTCGTCCCTATTCTGGTGGAACTGGATGGTGATGTCAACGGTCATAAGTTTTCCGTGCGTGGCGAGGGT
GAAGGTGACGCAACTAATGGTAAACTGACGCTGAAGTTCATCTGTACTACTGGTAAACTGCCGGTACCTT
GGCCGACTCTGGTAACGACGCTGACTTATGGTGTTCAGTGCTTTGCTCGTTATCCGGACCATATGAAGCA
GCATGACTTCTTCAAGTCCGCCATGCCGGAAGGCTATGTGCAGGAACGCACGATTTCCTTTAAGGATGAC
GGCACGTACAAAACGCGTGCGGAAGTGAAATTTGAAGGCGATACCCTGGTAAACCGCATTGAGCTGAAAG
GCATTGACTTTAAAGAAGACGGCAATATCCTGGGCCATAAGCTGGAATACAATTTTAACAGCCACAATGT
TTACATCACCGCCGATAAACAAAAAAATGGCATTAAAGCGAATTTTAAAATTCGCCACAACGTGGAGGAT
GGCAGCGTGCAGCTGGCTGATCACTACCAGCAAAACACTCCAATCGGTGATGGTCCTGTTCTGCTGCCAG
ACAATCACTATCTGAGCACGCAAAGCGTTCTGTCTAAAGATCCGAACGAGAAACGCGATCATATGGTTCT
GCTGGAGTTCGTAACCGCAGCGGGCATCACGCATGGTATGGATGAACTGTACAAATGATGATAATACTAG
AGCCAGGCATCAAATAAAACGAAAGGCTCAGTCGAAAGACTGGGCCTTTCGTTTTATCTGTTGTTTGTCG
GTGAACGCTCTCTACTAGAGTCACACTGGCTCACCTTCGGGTGGGCCTTTCTGCGTTTATAT
Features (pLannotate 1.2.2; 10 found; start..end, strand, type, name):
     24..55      +  promoter       J23119 promoter (fragment): bacterial promoter (Registry of Standard Biological Parts BBa J23119)
     83..757     +  CDS            mRFP1: mRFP1 is a basic (constitutively fluorescent) red fluorescent protein published in 2002, derived from Discosoma sp.. It is reported to be a somewhat slowly-maturing monomer with low acid sensitivity.
    776..833     +  terminator     his operon terminator: This putative transcriptin terminator from the E. coli his operon has a 2-bp deletion introduced during synthesis. Its efficiency has not been determined.
   1028..1616    -  rep_origin     ori: high-copy-number ColE1/pMB1/pBR322/pUC origin of replication
   1849..2664    -  CDS            KanR: aminoglycoside phosphotransferase; aph(3')-Ia; confers resistance to kanamycin in bacteria or G418 (Geneticin®) in eukaryotes
   2891..2934    -  terminator     bacterial terminator: putative bacterial transcription terminator
   2952..3006    -  promoter       cat promoter (fragment): promoter of the E. coli cat gene encoding chloramphenicol acetyltransferase
   3192..3905    +  CDS            superfolder GFP: GFP variant that folds robustly even when fused to poorly folded proteins (Pédelacq et al., 2006)
   3931..4002    +  terminator     rrnB T1 terminator: transcription terminator T1 from the E. coli rrnB gene
   4018..4045    +  terminator     T7Te terminator: phage T7 early transcription terminator
