[The description below was written by a language model from this plasmid's Addgene catalogue record and pLannotate feature annotations shown in this document.]
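Description:
pSB1K3_pBen-sfGFP_J23101-mRFP is a 4,052-bp bacterial expression and synthetic-biology plasmid built on the iGEM registry backbone pSB1K3. It replicates in E. coli from a high-copy ColE1/pMB1/pUC-type origin and is selected with kanamycin through the aph(3')-Ia aminoglycoside phosphotransferase gene (KanR). The cassettes were assembled by BsaI-based Golden Gate cloning.

The plasmid carries two independent fluorescent reporter units. In the first, superfolder GFP, a robustly folding GFP variant, is placed under pBen, a benzoate-responsive promoter, and is followed by the rrnB T1 and T7Te transcription terminators. The automated annotation does not label pBen itself. It presumably lies in the unannotated stretch just upstream of the sfGFP coding sequence, next to a short reverse-strand match to the cat promoter and a putative bacterial terminator. No gene for a benzoate-sensing transcription factor appears in the feature table, and the record does not say how such a regulator would be supplied. In the second unit, the monomeric red fluorescent protein mRFP1 is expressed constitutively from the Anderson-family promoter J23101 with the B0032 ribosome binding site, and transcription ends at a his operon terminator. The annotation software calls this promoter a fragment of the closely related J23119, which probably reflects sequence similarity within that promoter family rather than a different part.

Together these parts give a green signal that reports benzoate and a constitutive red signal that could serve as an internal reference, although the record does not state that role. The associated publication concerns metabolic perceptrons for neural-like computing in biological systems, in which this plasmid would fit as a benzoate-sensing output module.
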