Addgene plasmid #128126: pSB1K3_pBen-sfGFP_J23101-mRFP
Purpose: Expressing sfGFP under control of benzoate responsive promoter (pBen) and expressing mRFP under constitutive promoter J23101, and RBS B0032
Depositing lab: Jean-Loup Faulon. Depositing organization: INRAE Jouy-en-Josas. Publication: Metabolic perceptrons for neural computing in biological systems. Pandi A, Koch M, Voyvodic PL, Soudier P, Bonnet J, Kushwaha M, Faulon JL. Nat Commun. 2019 Aug 28;10(1):3880. doi: 10.1038/s41467-019-11889-0. PubMed 31462649.
Backbone
  Vector backbone: pSB1K3 (iGEM registry)
  Vector type: Bacterial Expression, Synthetic Biology
Growth in bacteria
  Bacterial resistance: Kanamycin, 50 μg/mL
  Growth temperature: 37°C
  Growth strain: DH5alpha
  Copy number: High Copy
Gene/Insert
  Gene/Insert name: sfGFP
  Promoter: pBen (benzoate responsive promoter)
  Cloning method: Restriction Enzyme; 5′ cloning site BsaI, golden gate (unknown if destroyed); 3′ cloning site BsaI, golden gate (unknown if destroyed)
  Sequencing primers: 5′ GCTGAGTTGAAGGATCA
Terms and licenses: Academic/Nonprofit Terms; Industry Terms: Not Available to Industry
How to cite: pSB1K3_pBen-sfGFP_J23101-mRFP was a gift from Jean-Loup Faulon (Addgene plasmid # 128126 ; http://n2t.net/addgene:128126 ; RRID:Addgene_128126)
